# Supplementary material for: AGO2 silences mobile transposons in the nucleus of quiescent cells
Source: bioRxiv preprint, doi:10.1101/2022.07.17.500356, version 1 (2022-07-17)
Supplement: Supplementary File 1 [file 500356_file06.zip › Supplementary_File1.gb]

LOCUS       Donor                   1108 bp ds-DNA     linear       13-APR-2022
DEFINITION  .
FEATURES             Location/Qualifiers
     misc_feature    1..594
                     /label="donor 5' homology arm"
                     /ApEinfo_revcolor=#c6c9d1
                     /ApEinfo_fwdcolor=#c6c9d1
     misc_feature    592..594
                     /label="START"
                     /ApEinfo_revcolor=#b1ff67
                     /ApEinfo_fwdcolor=#b1ff67
     CDS             592..700
                     /label="Translation 592-700"
     misc_feature    595..621
                     /label="HA1"
                     /ApEinfo_revcolor=#c7b0e3
                     /ApEinfo_fwdcolor=#c7b0e3
     misc_feature    595..657
                     /label="2XHA"
                     /ApEinfo_revcolor=#ffef86
                     /ApEinfo_fwdcolor=#ffef86
     misc_feature    complement(612..632)
                     /label="HA GT R"
                     /ApEinfo_revcolor=#c6c9d1
                     /ApEinfo_fwdcolor=#c6c9d1
     misc_feature    631..657
                     /label="HA2"
                     /ApEinfo_revcolor=#f58a5e
                     /ApEinfo_fwdcolor=#f58a5e
     misc_feature    658..681
                     /label="8 aa linker"
                     /ApEinfo_revcolor=#d59687
                     /ApEinfo_fwdcolor=#d59687
     misc_feature    complement(663..681)
                     /label="potential 68% gc"
                     /ApEinfo_revcolor=#faac61
                     /ApEinfo_fwdcolor=#faac61
     misc_feature    682..700
                     /label="exon 1 - ATG"
                     /ApEinfo_revcolor=#d6b295
                     /ApEinfo_fwdcolor=#d6b295
     CDS             682..700
                     /label="Translation 682-700"
     misc_feature    complement(701..1108)
                     /label="donor 3' homology arm"
                     /ApEinfo_revcolor=#84b0dc
                     /ApEinfo_fwdcolor=#84b0dc
ORIGIN
        1 TAACTTAAAG AGCCAGGCCG AGGTGCAGGG GCGGGTGCGT GGCGGGACGC GGCCGAGGCT
       61 CTGCCACTCG GCGCGGGAGG ACTCCGACTC TGGTCGCAGT GCCGGGCTGG CCGCGCCCGG
      121 AAACCAGACG TCGCCTCGCT CGGCCGCAGG GAAGGTCTCG GCTCGCGTGC CCTGGGTCGC
      181 TTCTGGGGTC CCTCATTCAG GGCAAGCACG CGGGGGGCCG CCACAGCGAG TCCCCCCCCC
      241 CCCATCCCGC CGGCGCGCGC CGCCTCCAGC CTCCTCCCCT GCCCCCCTCT CTCCCTGCCA
      301 CCTTCCCTCC TCCCCGCCTC CTCCCTCCCC GCTGTCCCCT CCTTCCCTCC CTCCCCGCCG
      361 TCCCCTCCCT CGTCGTCCCT CTCGCCCCTC CTCCTCCCCT CCCTCCTCCC GCTCCCCTCC
      421 CCCTCCGCTC CCGCCGCCTC CGCCCGCCGC CCCGGCCGCG TCGGGTAAAC CTGTTCTGCG
      481 AGGCGGCCGC GCCGGGGCGG ATCGAGCGGC CGGCGGCTCC TCGCGGCTCG CGGCGTCGGG
      541 GCCCGTGGAG CGCGCGGCCG GCCCTCGGCC GCGGCCCTCG GCAACGCCAC CatgTACCCA
      601 TACGATGTTC CAGATTACGC TgaggatctC TACCCATACG ATGTTCCAGA TTACGCTGGG
      661 GGGAGTGGGG GCAGTGGAGG Ttactcggga gccggccccg gtgagtccgc gcggcgcccg
      721 gcactcgtgc cgcggcggtt ggcggttggc gggcggggca ggcgagggcg gcggggcctg
      781 tggggccgcg gcgtagcctc GGGGCGGCCG GGCAGGGCCT CGGGGCCGGG AGGCCCAGTG
      841 CACCCGAGCA GCGCCACCGG GACGTGTGCG GGGGCCCAGG CTCGGCCTGC AACGGGTCTC
      901 CGTCCTCCCG CAGCGCTCCT CCCGCCGTTC CCGAGCGCAT AGCTGTGGGG CCCAGCACGG
      961 CGGGCCTGGG GCGGGGAGCT GGACGGGTCG GGAACCGAAC CACGGGGCCC CGGGACCGCG
     1021 ATCGGTCGCT TGGACGCAGT TTCACGCCGG GCAGCCGCCC TCCCCATTCA AGTGCTAATC
     1081 GCCCTGCGAT TTCCTAGCGG AGCGGGTG
//
